>Addgene plasmid #156712 | pD649-HAsp-HAVCR1-Fc(DAPA)-AviTag-6xHis | addgene full sequence | sequence record 426450 | Addgene NGS Result
GGCATTGATTATTGACTAGTTATTAATAGTAATCAATTACGGGGTCATTAGTTCATAGCCCATATATGGA
GTTCCGCGTTACATAACTTACGGTAAATGGCCCGCCTGGCTGACCGCCCAACGACCCCCGCCCATTGACG
TCAATAATGACGTATGTTCCCATAGTAACGCCAATAGGGACTTTCCATTGACGTCAATGGGTGGAGTATT
TACGGTAAACTGCCCACTTGGCAGTACATCAAGTGTATCATATGCCAAGTACGCCCCCTATTGACGTCAA
TGACGGTAAATGGCCCGCCTGGCATTATGCCCAGTACATGACCTTATGGGACTTTCCTACTTGGCAGTAC
ATCTACGTATTAGTCATCGCTATTACCATGGTGATGCGGTTTTGGCAGTACATCAATGGGCGTGGATAGC
GGTTTGACTCACGGGGATTTCCAAGTCTCCACCCCATTGACGTCAATGGGAGTTTGTTTTGGCACCAAAA
TCAACGGGACTTTCCAAAATGTCGTAACAACTCCGCCCCATTGACGCAAATGGGCGGTAGGCGTGTACGG
TGGGAGGTCTATATAAGCAGAGCTCGTTTAGTGAACCGTCAGATCGCCTGGAGACGCCATCCACGCTGTT
TTGACCTCCATAGAAGACACCGGGACCGATCCAGCCTCCGCGGCCGGGAACGGTGCATTGGAACGCGGAT
TCCCCGTGCCAAGAGTGACGTAAGTACCGCCTATAGAGTCTATAGGCCCACCCCCTTGGCTTCGTTAGAA
CGCGGCTACAATTAATACATAACCTTATGTATCATACACATACGATTTAGGTGACACTATAGAATAACAT
CCACTTTGCCTTTCTCTCCACAGGTGTCCACTCCCAGGTCCAACTGCACCTCGGTTCTATCGAAAACGCG
CCTGCTAGCGCCACCATGAAGACCATCATTGCCCTGAGCTACATCTTCTGCCTGGTGTTCGCTGCGGCCG
CCTCTGTGAAAGTTGGCGGAGAAGCTGGACCTAGCGTGACCCTGCCTTGTCATTATTCTGGCGCCGTGAC
CAGCATGTGCTGGAATAGAGGCAGCTGCAGCCTGTTCACCTGTCAGAATGGCATCGTGTGGACCAACGGC
ACCCACGTGACCTACAGAAAGGACACCAGATACAAGCTGCTGGGCGACCTGAGCAGACGGGATGTGTCTC
TGACAATCGAGAACACCGCCGTGTCCGATAGCGGCGTGTACTGCTGTAGAGTGGAACACAGAGGCTGGTT
CAACGACATGAAGATCACCGTGTCTCTGGAAATCGTGCCGCCTAAAGTGACCACCACACCTATCGTGACC
ACCGTGCCTACAGTGACAACCGTGCGGACAAGCACAACAGTGCCTACCACCACCACAGTGCCCACAACCA
CTGTGCCAACCACCATGAGCATCCCCACCACAACTACCGTGCTGACCACAATGACCGTGTCCACAACAAC
CAGCGTGCCCACCACTACCAGCATTCCTACAACCACATCCGTGCCTGTGACCACAACCGTGTCTACCTTC
GTGCCTCCTATGCCTCTGCCTAGACAGAATCACGAGCCTGTGGCCACCTCTCCTAGTAGCCCTCAGCCTG
CCGAAACACACCCTACAACACTGCAGGGCGCCATCAGAAGAGAGCCTACAAGCAGCCCTCTGTACAGCTA
CACCACCGACGGCAATGATACCGTGACCGAGTCCTCTGACGGCCTGTGGAACAACAATCAGACCCAGCTG
TTCCTGGAACACTCCCTGCTGACCGCCAACACCACAAAAGGTGGCGCGCCGGGCGGCGACAAGACCCACA
CCTGCCCCCCCTGCCCAGCTCCAGAACTGCTGGGAGGGCCTTCCGTGTTCCTGTTCCCCCCCAAGCCCAA
GGACACCCTGATGATCAGCAGGACCCCCGAGGTGACCTGCGTGGTGGTGGCCGTGTCCCACGAGGACCCA
GAGGTGAAGTTCAACTGGTACGTGGACGGCGTGGAGGTGCACAACGCCAAGACCAAGCCCAGAGAGGAGC
AGTACAACAGCACCTACAGGGTGGTGTCCGTGCTGACCGTGCTGCACCAGGACTGGCTGAACGGCAAAGA
ATACAAGTGCAAAGTCTCCAACAAGGCCCTGGCTGCCCCAATCGAAAAGACAATCAGCAAGGCCAAGGGC
CAGCCACGGGAGCCCCAGGTGTACACCCTGCCCCCCAGCCGGGAGGAGATGACCAAGAACCAGGTGTCCC
TGACCTGTCTGGTGAAGGGCTTCTACCCCAGCGATATCGCCGTGGAGTGGGAGAGCAACGGCCAGCCCGA
GAACAACTACAAGACCACCCCCCCAGTGCTGGACAGCGACGGCAGCTTCTTCCTGTACAGCAAGCTGACC
GTGGACAAGTCCAGGTGGCAGCAGGGCAACGTGTTCAGCTGCAGCGTGATGCACGAGGCCCTGCACAACC
ACTACACCCAGAAGTCCCTGAGCCTGAGCCCCGGCGGCAGCGGTCTTAATGATATTTTCGAGGCTCAGAA
GATTGAGTGGCATGAACACCACCACCATCACCACTAAGGCCGGCCTGTAGTCACTGGCACAACGCGTTAC
CCGGTAAGCCAATCGGGTATACACGGTCGTCATACTGCAGACAGGGTTCTTCTACTTTGCAAGATAGTCT
TGAGTAGTAAAATAAATAGATAGAGAAAATCAGCCTCGACTGTGCCTTCTAGTTGCCAGCCATCTGTTGT
TTGCCCCTCCCCCGTGCCTTCCTTGACCCTGGAAGGTGCCACTCCCACTGTCCTTTCCTAATAAAATGAG
GAAATTGCATCACAACACTCAACCCTATCTCGGTCTATTCTTTTGATTTATAAGGGATTTTGCCGATTTC
GGCCTATTGGTTAAAAAATGAGCTGATTTAACAAAAATTTAACGCGAATTAATTCTGTGGAATGTGTGTC
AGTTAGGGTGTGGAAAGTCCCCAGGCTCCCCAGCAGGCAGAAGTATGCAAAGCATGCATCTCAATTAGTC
AGCAACCAGGTGTGGAAAGTCCCCAGGCTCCCCAGCAGGCAGAAGTATGCAAAGCATGCATCTCAATTAG
TCAGCAACCATAGTCCCGCCCCTAACTCCGCCCATCCCGCCCCTAACTCCGCCCAGTTCCGCCCATTCTC
CGCCCCATGGCTGACTAATTTTTTTTATTTATGCAGAGGCCGAGGCCGCCTCTGCCTCTGAGCTATTCCA
GAAGTAGTGAGGAGGCTTTTTTGGAGGCCTAGGCTTTTGCAAAAAGCTCCCGGGAGCTTGTATATCCATT
TTCGGATCTGATCAGCACGTGTTGACAATTAATCATCGGCATAGTATATCGGCATAGTATAATACGACAA
GGTGAGGAACTAAACCATGACCGAGTACAAGCCCACGGTGCGCCTCGCCACCCGCGACGACGTCCCCAGG
GCCGTACGCACCCTCGCCGCCGCGTTCGCCGACTACCCCGCCACGCGCCACACCGTCGATCCGGACCGCC
ACATCGAGCGGGTCACCGAGCTGCAAGAACTCTTCCTCACGCGCGTCGGGCTCGACATCGGCAAGGTGTG
GGTCGCGGACGACGGCGCCGCGGTGGCGGTCTGGACCACGCCGGAGAGCGTCGAAGCGGGGGCGGTGTTC
GCCGAGATCGGCCCGCGCATGGCCGAGTTGAGCGGTTCCCGGCTGGCCGCGCAGCAACAGATGGAAGGCC
TCCTGGCGCCGCACCGGCCCAAGGAGCCCGCGTGGTTCCTGGCCACCGTCGGCGTCTCGCCCGACCACCA
GGGCAAGGGTCTGGGCAGCGCCGTCGTGCTCCCCGGAGTGGAGGCGGCCGAGCGCGCCGGGGTGCCCGCC
TTCCTGGAGACATCCGCGCCCCGCAACCTCCCCTTCTACGAGCGGCTCGGCTTCACCGTCACCGCCGACG
TCGAGGTGCCCGAAGGACCGCGCACCTGGTGCATGACCCGCAAGCCCGGTGCCTGACACGTGCTACGAGA
TTTCGATTCCACCGCCGCCTTCTATGAAAGGTTGGGCTTCGGAATCGTTTTCCGGGACGCCGGCTGGATG
ATCCTCCAGCGCGGGGATCTCATGCTGGAGTTCTTCGCCCACCCCAACTTGTTTATTGCAGCTTATAATG
GTTACAAATAAAGCAATAGCATCACAAATTTCACAAATAAAGCATTTTTTTCACTGCATTCTAGTTGTGG
TTTGTCCAAACTCATCAATGTATCTTATCATGTCTGTATACCGTCGACCTCTAGCTAGAGCTTGGCGTAA
TCATGGTCATTACCAATGCTTAATCAGTGAGGCACCTATCTCAGCGATCTGTCTATTTCGTTCATCCATA
GTTGCCTGACTCCCCGTCGTGTAGATAACTACGATACGGGAGGGCTTACCATCTGGCCCCAGCGCTGCGA
TGATACCGCGAGAACCACGCTCACCGGCTCCGGATTTATCAGCAATAAACCAGCCAGCCGGAAGGGCCGA
GCGCAGAAGTGGTCCTGCAACTTTATCCGCCTCCATCCAGTCTATTAATTGTTGCCGGGAAGCTAGAGTA
AGTAGTTCGCCAGTTAATAGTTTGCGCAACGTTGTTGCCATYGCTACAGGCATCGTGGTGTCACGCTCGT
CGTTTGGTATGGCTTCATTCAGCTCCGGTTCCCAACGATCAAGGCGAGTTACATGATCCCCCATGTTGTG
CAAAAAAGCGGTTAGCTCCTTCGGTCCTCCGATCGTTGTCAGAAGTAAGTTGGCCGCAGTGTTATCACTC
ATGGTTATGGCAGCACTGCATAATTCTCTTACTGTCATGCCATCCGTAAGATGCTTTTCTGTGACTGGTG
AGTACTCAACCAAGTCATTCTGAGAATAGTGTATGCGGCGACCGAGTTGCTCTTGCCCGGCGTCAATACG
GGATAATACCGCGCCACATAGCAGAACTTTAAAAGTGCTCATCATTGGAAAACGTTCTTCGGGGCGAAAA
CTCTCAAGGATCTTACCGCTGTTGAGATCCAGTTCGATGTAACCCACTCGTGCACCCAACTGATCTTCAG
CATCTTTTACTTTCACCAGCGTTTCTGGGTGAGCAAAAACAGGAAGGCAAAATGCCGCAAAAAAGGGAAT
AAGGGCGACACGGAAATGTTGAATACTCATATTCTTCCTTTTTCAATATTATTGAAGCATTTATCAGGGT
TATTGTCTCATGAGCGGATACATATTTGAATGTATTTAGAAAAATAAACAAATAGGGGTCAGTGTTACAA
CCAATTAACCAATTCTGAACATTATCGCGAGCCCATTTATACCTGAATATGGCTCATAACACCCCTTGCT
CATGACCAAAATCCCTTAACGTGAGTTACGCGCGCGTCGTTCCACTGAGCGTCAGACCCCGTAGAAAAGA
TCAAAGGATCTTCTTGAGATCCTTTTTTTCTGCGCGTAATCTGCTGCTTGCAAACAAAAAAACCACCGCT
ACCAGCGGTGGTTTGTTTGCCGGATCAAGAGCTACCAACTCTTTTTCCGAAGGTAACTGGCTTCAGCAGA
GCGCAGATACCAAATACTGTTCTTCTAGTGTAGCCGTAGTTAGCCCACCACTTCAAGAACTCTGTAGCAC
CGCCTACATACCTCGCTCTGCTAATCCTGTTACCAGTGGCTGCTGCCAGTGGCGATAAGTCGTGTCTTAC
CGGGTTGGACTCAAGACGATAGTTACCGGATAAGGCGCAGCGGTCGGGCTGAACGGGGGGTTCGTGCACA
CAGCCCAGCTTGGAGCGAACGACCTACACCGAACTGAGATACCTACAGCGTGAGCTATGAGAAAGCGCCA
CGCTTCCCGAAGGGAGAAAGGCGGACAGGTATCCGGTAAGCGGCAGGGTCGGAACAGGAGAGCGCACGAG
GGAGCTTCCAGGGGGAAACGCCTGGTATCTTTATAGTCCTGTCGGGTTTCGCCACCTCTGACTTGAGCGT
CGATTTTTGTGATGCTCGTCAGGGGGGCGGAGCCTATGGAAAAACGCCAGCAACGCGGCCTTTTTACGGT
TCCTGGCCTTTTGCTGGCCTTTTGCTCACATGTTCTTTCCTGCGTTATCCCCTGATTCTGTGGATAACCG
TATTACCGCCTTTGAGTGAGCTGATACCGCTCGCCGCAGCCGAACGACCGAGCGCAGCGAGTCAGTGAGC
GAGGAAGCGGAAGGCGAGAGTAGGGAACTGCCAGGCATCAAACTAAGCAGAAGGCCCCTGACGGATGGCC
TTTTTGCGTTTCTACAAACTCTTTCTGTGTTGTAAAACGACGGCCAGTCTTAAGCTCGGGCCCCCTGGGC
GGTTCTGATAACGAGTAATCGTTAATCCGCAAATAACGTAAAAACCCGCTTCGGCGGGTTTTTTTATGGG
GGGAGTTTAGGGAAAGAGCATTTGTCAGAATATTTAAGGGCGCCTGTCACTTTGCTTGATATATGAGAAT
TATTTAACCTTATAAATGAGAAAAAAGCAACGCACTTTAAATAAGATACGTTGCTTTTTCGATTGATGAA
CACCTATAATTAAACTATTCATCTATTATTTATGATTTTTTGTATATACAATATTTCTAGTTTGTTAAAG
AGAATTAAGAAAATAAATCTCGAAAATAATAAAGGGAAAATCAGTTTTTGATATCAAAATTATACATGTC
AACGATAATACAAAATATAATACAAACTATAAGATGTTATCAGTATTTATTATCATTTAGAATAAATTTT
GTGTCGCCCTTAATTGTGAGCGGATAACAATTACGAGCTTCATGCACAGTGGCGTTGACTCAATATTGGC
CATTAGCCATATTATTCATTGGTTATATAGCATAAATCAATATTGGCTATTGGCCATTGCATACGTTGTA
TCTATATCATAATATGTACATTTATATTGGCTCATGTCCAATATGACCGCCATGTT
Features (pLannotate 1.2.2; 21 found; start..end, strand, type, name):
     77..380     +  enhancer       CMV enhancer: human cytomegalovirus immediate early enhancer
    381..584     +  promoter       CMV promoter: human cytomegalovirus (CMV) immediate early promoter
    720..763     +  intron         CMV intron (fragment): modified intron A from human cytomegalovirus
    815..833     +  promoter       SP6 promoter: promoter for bacteriophage SP6 RNA polymerase
    837..874     +  CDS            IgH signal sequence (fragment): signal sequence from the mouse immunoglobulin heavy chain variable region
    986..1321    +  CDS            Havcr1 (fragment): HAVR1_MOUSE - Also known as Kim1, Tim1, Timd1. Experimental evidence at protein level: Swiss-Prot protein existence level 1. May play a role in T-helper cell development and the regulation of asthma and allergic diseases. Receptor for TIMD4. May play a role in kidney injury and repair (By similarity). From Mus musculus (Mouse).
   1574..2485    +  CDS            IGHG1 (fragment): IGHG1_HUMAN - Experimental evidence at protein level: Swiss-Prot protein existence level 1. Constant region of immunoglobulin heavy chains. Immunoglobulins, also known as antibodies, are membrane-bound or secreted glycoproteins produced by B lymphocytes. In the recognition phase of humoral immunity, the membrane-bound immunoglobulins serve as receptors which, upon binding of a specific antigen, trigger the clonal expansion and differentiation of B lymphocytes into immunoglobulins- secreting plasma cells. Secreted immunoglobulins mediate the effector phase of humoral immunity, which results in
   2700..2811    +  polyA_signal   bGH poly(A) signal: bovine growth hormone polyadenylation signal
   2812..2920    +  rep_origin     f1 ori (fragment): f1 bacteriophage origin of replication; arrow indicates direction of (+) strand synthesis
   2934..3263    +  promoter       SV40 promoter: SV40 enhancer and early promoter
   3311..3358    +  promoter       EM7 promoter: synthetic bacterial promoter&nbsp
   3377..3976    +  CDS            PuroR (fragment): puromycin N-acetyltransferase; pac from Streptomyces; confers resistance to puromycin
   3986..4111    +  CDS            ble (fragment): BLE_KLEPN - Experimental evidence at protein level: Swiss-Prot protein existence level 1. Binding protein with a strong affinity to the bleomycin family of antibiotics. Binds to CL990; an antimitotic-antibiotic compound. From Klebsiella pneumoniae.
   4106..4227    +  polyA_signal   SV40 poly(A) signal: SV40 polyadenylation signal
   4280..5140    -  CDS            AmpR: β-lactamase; bla; confers resistance to ampicillin, carbenicillin, and related antibiotics
   5143..5239    -  promoter       AmpR promoter (fragment): bla
   5269..5293    -  CDS            KanR (fragment): aminoglycoside phosphotransferase; aph(3')-Ia; confers resistance to kanamycin
   5404..5992    +  rep_origin     ori: high-copy-number ColE1/pMB1/pBR322/pUC origin of replication
   6217..6234    +  terminator     rrnB T2 terminator (fragment): transcription terminator T2 from the E. coli rrnB gene
   6259..6278    -  CDS            lacZα (fragment): LacZα fragment of β-galactosidase; lacZ fragment
   6734..6750    +  protein_bind   lac operator: The lac repressor binds to the lac operator to inhibit transcription in E. coli. This inhibition can be relieved by adding lactose or isopropyl-β-D-thiogalactopyranoside (IPTG). lac repressor encoded by lacI
