[The description below was written by a language model from this plasmid's Addgene catalogue record and pLannotate feature annotations shown in this document.]
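Description:
pD649-HAsp-HAVCR1-Fc(DAPA)-AviTag-6xHis is a mammalian expression plasmid built on the pD649 backbone for producing a secreted, soluble form of the human HAVCR1 (TIM-1/KIM-1) extracellular domain. In bacteria it is maintained at high copy from a ColE1/pUC-type origin and selected with ampicillin through the β-lactamase gene. The feature table also shows an SV40 promoter/EM7 promoter unit driving a puromycin N-acetyltransferase sequence with an SV40 poly(A) signal, which could allow puromycin selection in mammalian cells, although the record does not describe that use. Several short fragments (f1 ori, KanR, lacZα, ble, rrnB T2, lac operator) appear to be backbone remnants rather than functional parts.

The expression cassette runs from the CMV enhancer and immediate early promoter, through a fragment of CMV intron A and an SP6 promoter, into the open reading frame, and ends at a bGH polyadenylation signal. The SP6 promoter could support in vitro transcription. The name indicates an HA signal peptide at the N terminus, whereas the automated annotation labels this short region as a fragment of an immunoglobulin heavy chain signal sequence. The roughly 810 bp HAVCR1 ectodomain follows, cloned between preserved NotI and AscI sites. The annotation matched it to the mouse orthologue, but the catalogue specifies the human gene. It is fused C-terminally to a human IgG1 Fc carrying the D265A and P329A (DAPA) substitutions, commonly used to reduce Fc effector binding, then an AviTag for site-specific biotinylation and a 6xHis tag for purification; these two tags were not annotated.

The construct belongs to a collection of human immunoglobulin-superfamily ectodomain constructs used to map cell-surface protein-protein interactions. The depositor notes that some plasmids in this set may carry an IS4-like transposase insertion upstream of the CMV promoter; none is annotated here.
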