Addgene plasmid #156712: pD649-HAsp-HAVCR1-Fc(DAPA)-AviTag-6xHis
Purpose: Mammalian expression of cell-surface protein extracellular domain fused to Fc(DAPA)-Avi-6xHis. Protein is secreted from cells.
Depositing lab: Chris Garcia. Depositing organization: Stanford University. Publication: A Human IgSF Cell-Surface Interactome Reveals a Complex Network of Protein-Protein Interactions. Wojtowicz WM, Vielmetter J, Fernandes RA, Siepe DH, Eastman CL, Chisholm GB, Cox S, Klock H, Anderson PW, Rue SM, Miller JJ, Glaser SM, Bragstad ML, Vance J, Lam AW, Lesley SA, Zinn K, Garcia KC. Cell. 2020 Aug 20;182(4):1027-1043.e17. doi: 10.1016/j.cell.2020.07.025. PubMed 32822567.
Backbone
  Vector backbone: pD649
  Backbone size w/o insert (bp): 6106
  Vector type: Mammalian Expression
Growth in bacteria
  Bacterial resistance: Ampicillin, 100 μg/mL
  Growth temperature: 37°C
  Growth strain: DH5alpha
  Copy number: High Copy
Gene/Insert
  Gene/Insert name: HAVCR1 (alt name: HAVR1)
  Species: H. sapiens (human)
  Insert size (bp): 810
  Mutation: Fc region of human IgG contains D265A and P329A mutations (DAPA)
  Entrez Gene: HAVCR1 (a.k.a. CD365, HAVCR, HAVCR-1, KIM-1, KIM1, TIM, TIM-1, TIM1, TIMD-1, TIMD1)
  Promoter: CMV/SP6
  Tag / fusion protein: Fc(DAPA)-AviTag-6xHis (C terminal on backbone)
  Cloning method: Restriction Enzyme; 5′ cloning site GCGGCCGC (not destroyed); 3′ cloning site GGCGCGCC (not destroyed)
  Sequencing primers: 5′ ATTTAGGTGACACTATAG; 3′ CACGTACCAGTTGAACTTCACC
Resource information
  A portion of this plasmid was derived from a plasmid made by: synthesis by ThermoFisher
Terms and licenses: Academic/Nonprofit Terms; Industry Terms: Not Available to Industry
Depositor comments: Some plasmids in this collection may have an IS4-like element ISVsa5 family transposase upstream of the CMV promoter.
How to cite: pD649-HAsp-HAVCR1-Fc(DAPA)-AviTag-6xHis was a gift from Chris Garcia (Addgene plasmid # 156712 ; http://n2t.net/addgene:156712 ; RRID:Addgene_156712)
