>Addgene plasmid #156712 | pD649-HAsp-HAVCR1-Fc(DAPA)-AviTag-6xHis | depositor partial sequence | sequence record 302534 | insert (extracellular domain)
TCTGTGAAAGTTGGCGGAGAAGCTGGACCTAGCGTGACCCTGCCTTGTCATTATTCTGGCGCCGTGACCA
GCATGTGCTGGAATAGAGGCAGCTGCAGCCTGTTCACCTGTCAGAATGGCATCGTGTGGACCAACGGCAC
CCACGTGACCTACAGAAAGGACACCAGATACAAGCTGCTGGGCGACCTGAGCAGACGGGATGTGTCTCTG
ACAATCGAGAACACCGCCGTGTCCGATAGCGGCGTGTACTGCTGTAGAGTGGAACACAGAGGCTGGTTCA
ACGACATGAAGATCACCGTGTCTCTGGAAATCGTGCCGCCTAAAGTGACCACCACACCTATCGTGACCAC
CGTGCCTACAGTGACAACCGTGCGGACAAGCACAACAGTGCCTACCACCACCACAGTGCCCACAACCACT
GTGCCAACCACCATGAGCATCCCCACCACAACTACCGTGCTGACCACAATGACCGTGTCCACAACAACCA
GCGTGCCCACCACTACCAGCATTCCTACAACCACATCCGTGCCTGTGACCACAACCGTGTCTACCTTCGT
GCCTCCTATGCCTCTGCCTAGACAGAATCACGAGCCTGTGGCCACCTCTCCTAGTAGCCCTCAGCCTGCC
GAAACACACCCTACAACACTGCAGGGCGCCATCAGAAGAGAGCCTACAAGCAGCCCTCTGTACAGCTACA
CCACCGACGGCAATGATACCGTGACCGAGTCCTCTGACGGCCTGTGGAACAACAATCAGACCCAGCTGTT
CCTGGAACACTCCCTGCTGACCGCCAACACCACAAAAGGT
